Addgene plasmid #21506: pJA245
Depositing lab: Julie Ahringer. Depositing organization: University of Cambridge. Publication: MosSCI and gateway compatible plasmid toolkit for constitutive and inducible expression of transgenes in the C. elegans germline. Zeiser E, Frokjaer-Jensen C, Jorgensen E, Ahringer J. PLoS One. 2011;6(5):e20082. Epub 2011 May 26. 10.1371/journal.pone.0020082 PubMed 21637852.
Backbone
  Vector backbone: pDONRP4P1R
  Backbone manufacturer: Invitrogen
  Backbone size w/o insert (bp): 2643
  Vector type: MultiSite Gateway
Growth in bacteria
  Bacterial resistance: Kanamycin, 50 μg/mL
  Growth temperature: 37°C
  Growth strain: DH5alpha
  Growth instructions: DH5a
  Copy number: Unknown
Gene/Insert
  Gene/Insert name: pmex-5::GFP (w introns)::(Gly)5Ala
  Species: C. elegans (nematode)
  Insert size (bp): 1374
  Cloning method: Gateway Cloning; 5′ cloning site attP4 (destroyed during cloning); 3′ cloning site attP1R (destroyed during cloning)
  Sequencing primers: 5′ M13F; 3′ M13R/ T7
Terms and licenses: Academic/Nonprofit Terms; Industry Terms: Not Available to Industry
How to cite: pJA245 was a gift from Julie Ahringer (Addgene plasmid # 21506 ; http://n2t.net/addgene:21506 ; RRID:Addgene_21506)
