[The description below was written by a language model from this plasmid's Addgene catalogue record and pLannotate feature annotations shown in this document.]
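Description:
pJA245 is a MultiSite Gateway entry clone built in the pDONR P4-P1R donor backbone and intended as the 5′ (promoter-position) element for assembling C. elegans transgenes. It is maintained in E. coli through a high-copy ColE1/pUC-type origin and selected with kanamycin via the aminoglycoside phosphotransferase (KanR) gene. The roughly 4 kb annotated sequence also shows the rrnB T1 and T2 terminators upstream of the cloning region, which insulate the insert from read-through transcription, and a T7 promoter on the far side. Short lacI and lacZα matches are backbone remnants or primer-site regions with no functional role.

The 1,374 bp insert was introduced by a BP reaction that consumed the attP4 and attP1R sites. The insert is therefore flanked by an attL4-type site (annotated as a partial attL with an attB4 core) and attR1, which are the sites needed for a subsequent multi-fragment LR reaction. According to the catalogue entry, the insert consists of the mex-5 promoter followed by an intron-containing GFP and a (Gly)5Ala linker. In the feature table the GFP appears as a green fluorescent protein CDS derived from Aequorea victoria. The roughly 490 bp between the 5′ att site and GFP carry no annotation and presumably correspond to the promoter.

Because GFP and the flexible linker sit within the promoter slot, recombining this clone with a gene-of-interest entry clone and a 3′ UTR entry clone should yield an N-terminal GFP fusion. The associated toolkit is described as MosSCI-compatible and designed for constitutive and inducible transgene expression in the C. elegans germline. The record does not say which of these modes the plasmid serves.
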