Features (pLannotate 1.2.2; 11 found; start..end, strand, type, name):
    121..213     +  CDS            lacI (fragment): lac repressor; lacI; The lac repressor binds to the lac operator to inhibit transcription in E. coli. This inhibition can be relieved by adding lactose or isopropyl-β-D-thiogalactopyranoside (IPTG).
    268..295     -  terminator     rrnB T2 terminator: transcription terminator T2 from the E. coli rrnB gene
    427..470     +  terminator     rrnB T1 terminator: Escherichia coli rrnB; transcription terminator T1 from the E. coli rrnB gene
    517..553     -  CDS            lacZα (fragment): LacZα fragment of β-galactosidase; lacZ fragment
    592..677     +  protein_bind   attL1 (fragment): mutant version of attL; recombination site for the Gateway® LR reaction LR Clonase™
    668..688     +  protein_bind   attB4: mutant version of attB; core recombination site for the Gateway® BP reaction BP Clonase™
   1180..2040    +  CDS            sg25: sg25 is a basic (constitutively fluorescent) green fluorescent protein published in 1997, derived from Aequorea victoria.
   2063..2186    +  protein_bind   attR1: mutant version of attR; recombination site for the Gateway® LR reaction LR Clonase™
   2259..2277    -  promoter       T7 promoter: promoter for bacteriophage T7 RNA polymerase
   2411..3220    +  CDS            KanR: aminoglycoside phosphotransferase; aph(3')-Ia; confers resistance to kanamycin in bacteria or G418 (Geneticin®) in eukaryotes
   3367..3955    +  rep_origin     ori: high-copy-number ColE1/pMB1/pBR322/pUC origin of replication
>Addgene plasmid #21506 | pJA245 | depositor full sequence | sequence record 9905 | Author sequence
CTTTCCTGCGTTATCCCCTGATTCTGTGGATAACCGTATTACCGCCTTTGAGTGAGCTGATACCGCTCGC
CGCAGCCGAACGACCGAGCGCAGCGAGTCAGTGAGCGAGGAAGCGGAAGAGCGCCCAATACGCAAACCGC
CTCTCCCCGCGCGTTGGCCGATTCATTAATGCAGCTGGCACGACAGGTTTCCCGACTGGAAAGCGGGCAG
TGAGCGCAACGCAATTAATACGCGTACCGCTAGCCAGGAAGAGTTTGTAGAAACGCAAAAAGGCCATCCG
TCAGGATGGCCTTCTGCTTAGTTTGATGCCTGGCAGTTTATGGCGGGCGTCCTGCCCGCCACCCTCCGGG
CCGTTGCTTCACAACGTTCAAATCCGCTCCCGGCGGATTTGTCCTACTCAGGAGAGCGTTCACCGACAAA
CAACAGATAAAACGAAAGGCCCAGTCTTCCGACTGAGCCTTTCGTTTTATTTGATGCCTGGCAGTTCCCT
ACTCTCGCGTTAACGCTAGCATGGATGTTTTCCCAGTCACGACGTTGTAAAACGACGGCCAGTCTTAAGC
TCGGGCCCGCGTTAACGCTACCATGGAGCTCCAAATAATGATTTTATTTTGACTGATAGTGACCTGTTCG
TTGCAACAAATTGATAAGCAATGCTTTTTTATAATGCCAACTTTGTATAGAAAAGTTGAAATATCAGTTT
TTAAAAAATTAAACCATAAAACAAATAATATAACCCAATTTTTACATCAAACCACAAGAAAAAAATACAT
TTGGGCCCACGGATAAAGAAATTAAAAAAATACATTTTTTAAAGGCGCACCGAATTAAAATTCATTTGGG
TCTTACCGCGTATACCGTACTCCGTTTGTTTGATCATTTTTGTCAGCGCTGGCGGTTGTTTTTTCATTTC
ATTTCTGCTTCAAAGACGTTTTCTCGAATAATTTTTCGTTTATTCTCTTTTTTAAAATTAATTTCTAGCC
GTAAATGTTATAAATTCACCCATTTAACGCAAATTTCATGGTAATCTCATGGAAAAATGCAGTTTCTTTG
TTAAAGAAAGCTTAAATAGCAAAAATTCCCCGACTTTCCCCAAAATCCTGCTCGATTTTCCGTTTTCTCA
TTGTATTCTCTCTTAATTAATTTTATCGATAATCAATTGAATGTTTCAGACAGAGAATGAGTAAAGGAGA
AGAACTTTTCACTGGAGTTGTCCCAATTCTTGTTGAATTAGATGGTGATGTTAATGGGCACAAATTTTCT
GTCAGTGGAGAGGGTGAAGGTGATGCAACATACGGAAAACTTACCCTTAAATTTATTTGCACTACTGGAA
AACTACCTGTTCCATGGGTAAGTTTAAACATATATATACTAACTAACCCTGATTATTTAAATTTTCAGCC
AACACTTGTCACTACTTTCTGTTATGGTGTTCAATGCTTCTCGAGATACCCAGATCATATGAAACGGCAT
GACTTTTTCAAGAGTGCCATGCCCGAAGGTTATGTACAGGAAAGAACTATATTTTTCAAAGATGACGGGA
ACTACAAGACACGTAAGTTTAAACAGTTCGGTACTAACTAACCATACATATTTAAATTTTCAGGTGCTGA
AGTCAAGTTTGAAGGTGATACCCTTGTTAATAGAATCGAGTTAAAAGGTATTGATTTTAAAGAAGATGGA
AACATTCTTGGACACAAATTGGAATACAACTATAACTCACACAATGTATACATCATGGCAGACAAACAAA
AGAATGGAATCAAAGTTGTAAGTTTAAACATGATTTTACTAACTAACTAATCTGATTTAAATTTTCAGAA
CTTCAAAATTAGACACAACATTGAAGATGGAAGCGTTCAACTAGCAGACCATTATCAACAAAATACTCCA
ATTGGCGATGGCCCTGTCCTTTTACCAGACAACCATTACCTGTCCACACAATCTGCCCTTTCGAAAGATC
CCAACGAAAAGAGAGACCACATGGTCCTTCTTGAGTTTGTAACAGCTGCTGGGATTACACATGGCATGGA
CGAACTATACAAAGGAGGTGGAGGTGGAGCTTCAAGTTTGTACAAAAAAGTTGAACGAGAAACGTAAAAT
GATATAAATATCAATATATTAAATTAGATTTTGCATAAAAAACAGACTACATAATACTGTAAAACACAAC
ATATGCAGTCACTATGAATCAACTACTTAGATGGTATTAGTGACCTGTAGAATTCGAGCTCTAGAGCTGC
AGGGCGGCCGCGATATCCCCTATAGTGAGTCGTATTACATGGTCATAGCTGTTTCCTGGCAGCTCTGGCC
CGTGTCTCAAAATCTCTGATGTTACATTGCACAAGATAAAAATATATCATCATGAACAATAAAACTGTCT
GCTTACATAAACAGTAATACAAGGGGTGTTATGAGCCATATTCAACGGGAAACGTCGAGGCCGCGATTAA
ATTCCAACATGGATGCTGATTTATATGGGTATAAATGGGCTCGCGATAATGTCGGGCAATCAGGTGCGAC
AATCTATCGCTTGTATGGGAAGCCCGATGCGCCAGAGTTGTTTCTGAAACATGGCAAAGGTAGCGTTGCC
AATGATGTTACAGATGAGATGGTCAGACTAAACTGGCTGACGGAATTTATGCCTCTTCCGACCATCAAGC
ATTTTATCCGTACTCCTGATGATGCATGGTTACTCACCACTGCGATCCCCGGAAAAACAGCATTCCAGGT
ATTAGAAGAATATCCTGATTCAGGTGAAAATATTGTTGATGCGCTGGCAGTGTTCCTGCGCCGGTTGCAT
TCGATTCCTGTTTGTAATTGTCCTTTTAACAGCGATCGCGTATTTCGTCTCGCTCAGGCGCAATCACGAA
TGAATAACGGTTTGGTTGATGCGAGTGATTTTGATGACGAGCGTAATGGCTGGCCTGTTGAACAAGTCTG
GAAAGAAATGCATAAACTTTTGCCATTCTCACCGGATTCAGTCGTCACTCATGGTGATTTCTCACTTGAT
AACCTTATTTTTGACGAGGGGAAATTAATAGGTTGTATTGATGTTGGACGAGTCGGAATCGCAGACCGAT
ACCAGGATCTTGCCATCCTATGGAACTGCCTCGGTGAGTTTTCTCCTTCATTACAGAAACGGCTTTTTCA
AAAATATGGTATTGATAATCCTGATATGAATAAATTGCAGTTTCATTTGATGCTCGATGAGTTTTTCTAA
TCAGAATTGGTTAATTGGTTGTAACACTGGCAGAGCATTACGCTGACTTGACGGGACGGCGCAAGCTCAT
GACCAAAATCCCTTAACGTGAGTTACGCGTCGTTCCACTGAGCGTCAGACCCCGTAGAAAAGATCAAAGG
ATCTTCTTGAGATCCTTTTTTTCTGCGCGTAATCTGCTGCTTGCAAACAAAAAAACCACCGCTACCAGCG
GTGGTTTGTTTGCCGGATCAAGAGCTACCAACTCTTTTTCCGAAGGTAACTGGCTTCAGCAGAGCGCAGA
TACCAAATACTGTCCTTCTAGTGTAGCCGTAGTTAGGCCACCACTTCAAGAACTCTGTAGCACCGCCTAC
ATACCTCGCTCTGCTAATCCTGTTACCAGTGGCTGCTGCCAGTGGCGATAAGTCGTGTCTTACCGGGTTG
GACTCAAGACGATAGTTACCGGATAAGGCGCAGCGGTCGGGCTGAACGGGGGGTTCGTGCACACAGCCCA
GCTTGGAGCGAACGACCTACACCGAACTGAGATACCTACAGCGTGAGCATTGAGAAAGCGCCACGCTTCC
CGAAGGGAGAAAGGCGGACAGGTATCCGGTAAGCGGCAGGGTCGGAACAGGAGAGCGCACGAGGGAGCTT
CCAGGGGGAAACGCCTGGTATCTTTATAGTCCTGTCGGGTTTCGCCACCTCTGACTTGAGCGTCGATTTT
TGTGATGCTCGTCAGGGGGGCGGAGCCTATGGAAAAACGCCAGCAACGCGGCCTTTTTACGGTTCCTGGC
CTTTTGCTGGCCTTTTGCTCACATGTT
