>Addgene plasmid #21506 | pJA245 | addgene partial sequence | sequence record 27515 | 21506 with GFP-R
GGNAGTCTTCTCCTTTCTCATTCTCTGTCTGAAACATTCAATTGATTATCGATAAAATTAATTAAGAGAG
AATACAATGAGAAAACGGAAAATCGAGCAGGATTTTGGGGAAAGTCGGGGAATTTTTGCTATTTAAGCTT
TCTTTAACAAAGAAACTGCATTTTTCCATGAGATTACCATGAAATTTGCGTTAAATGGGTGAATTTATAA
CATTTACGGCTAGAAATTAATTTTAAAAAAGAGAATAAACGAAAAATTATTCGAGAAAACGTCTTTGAAG
CAGAAATGAAATGAAAAAACAACCGCCAGCGCTGACAAAAATGATCAAACAAACGGAGTACGGTATACGC
GGTAAGACCCAAATGAATTTTAATTCGGTGCGCCTTTAAAAAATGTATTTTTTTAATTTCTTTATCCGTG
GGCCCAAATGTATTTTTTTCTTGTGGTTTGATGTAAAAATTGGGTTATATTATTTGTTTTATGGTTTAAT
TTTTTAAAAACTGATATTTCAACTTTTCTATACAAAGTTGGCATTATAAAAAAGCATTGCTTATCAATTT
GTTGCAACGAACAGGTCACTATCAGTCAAAATAAAATCATTATTTGGAGCTCCATGGTAGCGTTAACTCG
GGCCCGAGCTTAAGACTGGCCGTCGTTTTACAACGTCGTGACTGGGAAAACATCCATGCTAGCGTTAACG
CGAGAGTAGGGAACTGCC
