>Addgene plasmid #21506 | pJA245 | addgene partial sequence | sequence record 27516 | 21506 with M13-rev
TCGCGGCCGCCCTGCAGCTCTAGAGCTCGAATTCTACAGGTCACTAATACCATCTAAGTAGTTGGTTCAT
AGTGACTGCATATGTTGTGTTTTACAGTATTATGTAGTCTGTTTTTTATGCAAAATCTAATTTAATATAT
TGATATTTATATCATTTTACGTTTCTCGTTCAACTTTTTTGTACAAACTTGAAGCTCCACCTCCACCTCC
TTTGTATAGTTCGTCCATGCCATGTGTAATCCCAGCAGCTGTTACAAACTCAAGAAGGACCATGTGGTCT
CTCTTTTCGTTGGGATCTTTCGAAAGGGCAGATTGTGTGGACAGGTAATGGTTGTCTGGTAAAAGGACAG
GGCCATCGCCAATTGGAGTATTTTGTTGATAATGGTCTGCTAGTTGAACGCTTCCATCTTCAATGTTGTG
TCTAATTTTGAAGTTCTGAAAATTTAAATCAGATTAGTTAGTTAGTAAAATCATGTTTAAACTTACAACT
TTGATTCCATTCTTTTGTTTGTCTGCCATGATGTATACATTGTGTGAGTTATAGTTGTATTCCAATTTGT
GTCCAAGAATGTTTCCATCTTCTTTAAAATCAATACCTTTTAACTCGATTCTATTAACAAGGGTATCACC
TTCAAACTTGACTTCAGCACCTGAAAATTTAAATATGTATGGGTTAGTTAGTACCGAACTGTTTAAACTT
ACGTGT
